>Addgene plasmid #234611 | A1-LCD -4D+4N | addgene full sequence | sequence record 469037 | Addgene NGS Result
TTTACCCTCACAACGTTCCAGTAACCGGGCATGTTCATCATCAGTAACCCGTATCGTGAGCATCCTCTCT
CGTTTCATCGGTATCATTACCCCCATGAACAGAAATCCCCCTTACACGGAGGCATCAGTGACCAAACAGG
AAAAAACCGCCCTTAACATGGCCCGCTTTATCAGAAGCCAGACATTAACGCTTCTGGAGAAACTCAACGA
GCTGGACGCGGATGAACAGGCAGACATCTGTGAATCGCTTCACGACCACGCTGATGAGCTTTACCGCAGC
TGCCTCGCGCGTTTCGGTGATGACGGTGAAAACCTCTGACACATGCAGCTCCCGGAGACGGTCACAGCTT
GTCTGTAAGCGGATGCCGGGAGCAGACAAGCCCGTCAGGGCGCGTCAGCGGGTGTTGGCGGGTGTCGGGG
CGCAGCCATGACCCAGTCACGTAGCGATAGCGGAGTGTATACTGGCTTAACTATGCGGCATCAGAGCAGA
TTGTACTGAGAGTGCACCATTGCGGTGTGAAATACCGCACAGATGCGTAAGGAGAAAATACCGCATCAGG
CGCTCTTCCGCTTCCTCGCTCACTGACTCGCTGCGCTCGGTCGTTCGGCTGCGGCGAGCGGTATCAGCTC
ACTCAAAGGCGGTAATACGGTTATCCACAGAATCAGGGGATAACGCAGGAAAGAACATGTGAGCAAAAGG
CCAGCAAAAGGCCAGGAACCGTAAAAAGGCCGCGTTGCTGGCGTTTTTCCATAGGCTCCGCCCCCCTGAC
GAGCATCACAAAAATCGACGCTCAAGTCAGAGGTGGCGAAACCCGACAGGACTATAAAGATACCAGGCGT
TTCCCCCTGGAAGCTCCCTCGTGCGCTCTCCTGTTCCGACCCTGCCGCTTACCGGATACCTGTCCGCCTT
TCTCCCTTCGGGAAGCGTGGCGCTTTCTCATAGCTCACGCTGTAGGTATCTCAGTTCGGTGTAGGTCGTT
CGCTCCAAGCTGGGCTGTGTGCACGAACCCCCCGTTCAGCCCGACCGCTGCGCCTTATCCGGTAACTATC
GTCTTGAGTCCAACCCGGTAAGACACGACTTATCGCCACTGGCAGCAGCCACTGGTAACAGGATTAGCAG
AGCGAGGTATGTAGGCGGTGCTACAGAGTTCTTGAAGTGGTGGCCTAACTACGGCTACACTAGAAGGACA
GTATTTGGTATCTGCGCTCTGCTGAAGCCAGTTACCTTCGGAAAAAGAGTTGGTAGCTCTTGATCCGGCA
AACAAACCACCGCTGGTAGCGGTGGTTTTTTTGTTTGCAAGCAGCAGATTACGCGCAGAAAAAAAGGATC
TCAAGAAGATCCTTTGATCTTTTCTACGGGGTCTGACGCTCAGTGGAACGAAAACTCACGTTAAGGGATT
TTGGTCATGAGATTATCAAAAAGGATCTTCACCTAGATCCTTTTAAATTAAAAATGAAGTTTTAAATCAA
TCTAAAGTATATATGAGTAAACTTGGTCTGACAGTTACCAATGCTTAATCAGTGAGGCACCTATCTCAGC
GATCTGTCTATTTCGTTCATCCATAGTTGCCTGACTCCCCGTCGTGTAGATAACTACGATACGGGAGGGC
TTACCATCTGGCCCCAGTGCTGCAATGATACCGCGAGACCCACGCTCACCGGCTCCAGATTTATCAGCAA
TAAACCAGCCAGCCGGAAGGGCCGAGCGCAGAAGTGGTCCTGCAACTTTATCCGCCTCCATCCAGTCTAT
TAATTGTTGCCGGGAAGCTAGAGTAAGTAGTTCGCCAGTTAATAGTTTGCGCAACGTTGTTGCCATTGCT
GCAGGCATCGTGGTGTCACGCTCGTCGTTTGGTATGGCTTCATTCAGCTCCGGTTCCCAACGATCAAGGC
GAGTTACATGATCCCCCATGTTGTGCAAAAAAGCGGTTAGCTCCTTCGGTCCTCCGATCGTTGTCAGAAG
TAAGTTGGCCGCAGTGTTATCACTCATGGTTATGGCAGCACTGCATAATTCTCTTACTGTCATGCCATCC
GTAAGATGCTTTTCTGTGACTGGTGAGTACTCAACCAAGTCATTCTGAGAATAGTGTATGCGGCGACCGA
GTTGCTCTTGCCCGGCGTCAACACGGGATAATACCGCGCCACATAGCAGAACTTTAAAAGTGCTCATCAT
TGGAAAACGTTCTTCGGGGCGAAAACTCTCAAGGATCTTACCGCTGTTGAGATCCAGTTCGATGTAACCC
ACTCGTGCACCCAACTGATCTTCAGCATCTTTTACTTTCACCAGCGTTTCTGGGTGAGCAAAAACAGGAA
GGCAAAATGCCGCAAAAAAGGGAATAAGGGCGACACGGAAATGTTGAATACTCATACTCTTCCTTTTTCA
ATATTATTGAAGCATTTATCAGGGTTATTGTCTCATGAGCGGATACATATTTGAATGTATTTAGAAAAAT
AAACAAATAGGGGTTCCGCGCACATTTCCCCGAAAAGTGCCACCTGACGTCTAAGAAACCATTATTATCA
TGACATTAACCTATAAAAATAGGCGTATCACGAGGCCCTTTCGTCTTCAAGAATTCTCATGTTTGACAGC
TTATCATCGATAAGCTTTAATGCGGTAGTTTATCACAGTTAAATTGCTAACGCAGTCAGGCACCGTGTAT
GAAATCTAACAATGCGCTCATCGTCATCCTCGGCACCGTCACCCTGGATGCTGTAGGCATAGGCTTGGTT
ATGCCGGTACTGCCGGGCCTCTTGCGGGATATCGTCCATTCCGACAGCATCGCCAGTCACTATGGCGTGC
TGCTAGCGCTATATGCGTTGATGCAATTTCTATGCGCACCCGTTCTCGGAGCACTGTCCGACCGCTTTGG
CCGCCGCCCAGTCCTGCTCGCTTCGCTACTTGGAGCCACTATCGACTACGCGATCATGGCGACCACACCC
GTCCTGTGGATATCCGGATATAGTTCCTCCTTTCAGCAAAAAACCCCTCAAGACCCGTTTAGAGGCCCCA
AGGGGTTATGCTAGTTATTGCTCAGCGGTGGCAGCAGCCAACTCAGCTTCCTTTCGGGCTTTGTTAGCAG
CCTCGAATCAACCACTTTGTACAAGAAAGCTGGGTCTTAAAAACGACGACCACTACCATATGAGCTGCTG
CTGCTAGAACCACCATAGCCACCTTGATTACGCGGTTTGGCAAAATACTGACCGCCACCACCATACGGAC
CGCTTGAACGACCACCGAAATTGCCACCTTTCATCGGACCAAAATTGCTGCTCTGGTTGTTATAATTGCC
GAAGTTATTATAGCTACCACCACCTCCAAAGTTGCTGCCATTATTGCCAAAACCATTATAACCATTACCT
GAACCGCCATAACCGCCACCGCCACGGCTACCGCCAAAGCCACCACGACCGCTAAAGTTACCACCACGGC
CAAAATTGTTATTGCCACCAAAACCACCACCGCGACCACCACCAAAATTACCGCTACCGCTACGACCACG
CTGGCTGCTGCTTGCGCTTGCCATGCTACCCTGAAAATACAGGTTCTCGAAGCCTGCTTTTTTGTACAAA
CTTGTTGATTCGAGGTGATGGTGATGGTGATGGTAGTACGACATATGTATATCTCCTTCTTAAAGTTAAA
CAAAATTATTTCTAGAGGGAAACCGTTGTGGTCTCCCTATAGTGAGTCGTATTAATTTCGCGGGATCGAG
ATCTCGATCCTCTACGCCGGACGCATCGTGGCCGGCATCACCGGCGCCACAGGTGCGGTTGCTGGCGCCT
ATATCGCCGACATCACCGATGGGGAAGATCGGGCTCGCCACTTCGGGCTCATGAGCGCTTGTTTCGGCGT
GGGTATGGTGGCAGGCCCCGTGGCCGGGGGACTGTTGGGCGCCATCTCCTTGCATGCACCATTCCTTGCG
GCGGCGGTGCTCAACGGCCTCAACCTACTACTGGGCTGCTTCCTAATGCAGGAGTCGCATAAGGGAGAGC
GTCGATCGACCGATGCCCTTGAGAGCCTTCAACCCAGTCAGCTCCTTCCGGTGGGCGCGGGGCATGACTA
TCGTCGCCGCACTTATGACTGTCTTCTTTATCATGCAACTCGTAGGACAGGTGCCGGCAGCGCTCTGGGT
CATTTTCGGCGAGGACCGCTTTCGCTGGAGCGCGACGATGATCGGCCTGTCGCTTGCGGTATTCGGAATC
TTGCACGCCCTCGCTCAAGCCTTCGTCACTGGTCCCGCCACCAAACGTTTCGGCGAGAAGCAGGCCATTA
TCGCCGGCATGGCGGCCGACGCGCTGGGCTACGTCTTGCTGGCGTTCGCGACGCGAGGCTGGATGGCCTT
CCCCATTATGATTCTTCTCGCTTCCGGCGGCATCGGGATGCCCGCGTTGCAGGCCATGCTGTCCAGGCAG
GTAGATGACGACCATCAGGGACAGCTTCAAGGATCGCTCGCGGCTCTTACCAGCCTAACTTCGATCATTG
GACCGCTGATCGTCACGGCGATTTATGCCGCCTCGGCGAGCACATGGAACGGGTTGGCATGGATTGTAGG
CGCCGCCCTATACCTTGTCTGCCTCCCCGCGTTGCGTCGCGGTGCATGGAGCCGGGCCACCTCGACCTGA
ATGGAAGCCGGCGGCACCTCGCTAACGGATTCACCACTCCAAGAATTGGAGCCAATCAATTCTTGCGGAG
AACTGTGAATGCGCAAACCAACCCTTGGCAGAACATATCCATCGCGTCCGCCATCTCCAGCAGCCGCACG
CGGCGCATCTCGGGCAGCGTTGGGTCCTGGCCACGGGTGCGCATGATCGTGCTCCTGTCGTTGAGGACCC
GGCTAGGCTGGCGGGGTTGCCTTACTGGTTAGCAGAATGAATCACCGATACGCGAGCGAACGTGAAGCGA
CTGCTGCTGCAAAACGTCTGCGACCTGAGCAACAACATGAATGGTCTTCGGTTTCCGTGTTTCGTAAAGT
CTGGAAACGCGGAAGTCAGCGCCCTGCACCATTATGTTCCGGATCTGCATCGCAGGATGCTGCTGGCTAC
CCTGTGGAACACCTACATCTGTATTAACGAAGCGCTGGCATTGACCCTGAGTGATTTTTCTCTGGTCCCG
CCGCATCCATACCGCCAGTTG
Features (pLannotate 1.2.2; 18 found; start..end, strand, type, name):
    128..319     +  CDS            rop: Rop protein, which maintains plasmids at low copy number; rop
    421..560     +  misc_feature   bom: basis of mobility region from pBR322
    746..1334    -  rep_origin     ori: high-copy-number ColE1/pMB1/pBR322/pUC origin of replication
   1505..2365    -  CDS            AmpR: β-lactamase; bla; confers resistance to ampicillin, carbenicillin, and related antibiotics
   2366..2470    -  promoter       AmpR promoter: bla
   2583..2611    +  promoter       tet promoter: E. coli promoter for tetracycline efflux protein gene
   2659..2951    +  CDS            TcR (fragment): tetracycline efflux protein; tet; confers resistance to tetracycline
   2977..3024    -  terminator     T7 terminator: transcription terminator for bacteriophage T7 RNA polymerase
   3032..3081    -  CDS            SET1 (fragment): solubility-enhancement tag derived from T7 phage gene 10B
   3091..3115    +  protein_bind   attB2: mutant version of attB; recombination site for the Gateway® BP reaction BP Clonase™
   3120..3524    -  CDS            HNRNPA1 (fragment): ROA1_BOVIN - Also known as HNRPA1. Experimental evidence at protein level: Swiss-Prot protein existence level 1. Involved in the packaging of pre-mRNA into hnRNP particles, transport of poly(A) mRNA from the nucleus to the cytoplasm and may modulate splice site selection. May bind to specific miRNA hairpins. Binds to the IRES and thereby inhibits the translation of the apoptosis protease activating factor APAF1. From Bos taurus (Bovine).
   3529..3545    -  CDS            TEV site (fragment): tobacco etch virus (TEV) protease recognition and cleavage site
   3551..3575    -  protein_bind   attB1: mutant version of attB; recombination site for the Gateway® BP reaction BP Clonase™
   3584..3604    -  CDS            8xHis (fragment): 8xHis affinity tag
   3622..3644    -  RBS            RBS: efficient ribosome binding site from bacteriophage T7 gene 10 (Olins and Rangwala, 1989)
   3676..3694    -  promoter       T7 promoter: promoter for bacteriophage T7 RNA polymerase
   3716..4620    +  CDS            TcR (fragment): tetracycline efflux protein; tet; confers resistance to tetracycline
   4862..111     -  CDS            YPB1_ECOLX (across the origin): Protein predicted: Swiss-Prot protein existence level 4. From Escherichia coli.
