[The description below was written by a language model from this plasmid's Addgene catalogue record and pLannotate feature annotations shown in this document.]
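Description:
A1-LCD -4D+4N is a bacterial expression plasmid built in the Gateway destination vector pDest17 for producing a charge variant of the human hnRNPA1 low-complexity domain in E. coli. The backbone is pBR322-derived: it carries a ColE1/pMB1-type origin together with the rop gene and the bom region, consistent with the low copy number recorded. Selection relies on the β-lactamase gene (ampicillin resistance) under its own promoter. The annotated tetracycline-resistance segments are split fragments flanking the expression cassette, remnants of the parental backbone rather than a functional marker.

The expression cassette runs on the reverse strand. A T7 promoter and the phage T7 gene 10 ribosome binding site drive an open reading frame that begins with a vector-encoded polyhistidine tag (6xHis per the record; the annotation tool labels it as a fragment of an 8xHis tag). This is followed by the attB1 site left by Gateway recombination, a TEV protease cleavage site, and the hnRNPA1 LCD coding sequence (residues 186–320). The cassette ends with attB2 and the T7 terminator.

The insert was made by codon-optimized gene synthesis and carries D214N, D242N, D250N and D262N, replacing four aspartates with asparagines. The automated annotation matches it to the bovine orthologue, but the catalogue lists it as human. TEV cleavage removes the tag and leaves an N-terminal Gly-Ser. Because transcription depends on T7 RNA polymerase, expression requires a DE3 lysogen strain. The purified protein is intended for studies of how sequence features of this prion-like domain influence condensate formation and conversion to amyloid fibrils.
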