Addgene plasmid #234611: A1-LCD -4D+4N
Purpose: Bacterial expression of N-terminally 6His tagged hnRNPA1 LCD (186-320) with 4 aspartates mutated to asparagine
Depositing lab: Tanja Mittag. Depositing organization: St. Jude Children's Research Hospital. Publication: Metastable condensates suppress conversion to amyloid fibrils. Das T, Zaidi F, Farag M, Ruff KM, Messing J, Taylor JP, Pappu RV, Mittag T. bioRxiv [Preprint]. 2024 Mar 3:2024.02.28.582569. doi: 10.1101/2024.02.28.582569. PubMed 38464104.
Backbone
  Vector backbone: pDest17
  Backbone manufacturer: Invtirogen
  Vector type: Bacterial Expression
Growth in bacteria
  Bacterial resistance: Ampicillin, 100 μg/mL
  Growth temperature: 37°C
  Growth strain: DH5alpha
  Growth instructions: The depositing lab recommends BL21-Gold (DE3) E. coli for protein expression.
  Copy number: Low Copy
Gene/Insert
  Gene/Insert name: hnRNPA1_LCD_4DN (alt name: A1-LCD 4DN)
  Species: H. sapiens (human)
  Mutation: D214N, D242N, D250N, D262N
  Entrez Gene: HNRNPA1 (a.k.a. ALS19, ALS20, HNRPA1, HNRPA1L3, IBMPFD3, MPD3, UP 1, hnRNP A1, hnRNP-A1)
  Promoter: T7
  Tag / fusion protein: 6xHis-TEV (N terminal on insert)
  Cloning method: Gateway Cloning
Terms and licenses: Academic/Nonprofit Terms; Industry Terms: Not Available to Industry
Depositor comments: Insert created through codon optimized gene synthesis. TEV cleavage leaves N-terminal GS tag. Please visit https://doi.org/10.1101/2024.02.28.582569 for bioRxiv preprint.
How to cite: A1-LCD -4D+4N was a gift from Tanja Mittag (Addgene plasmid # 234611 ; http://n2t.net/addgene:234611 ; RRID:Addgene_234611)
