>Addgene plasmid #234611 | A1-LCD -4D+4N | depositor partial sequence | sequence record 461415 | Orf Sequence
ATGTCGTACTACCATCACCATCACCATCACCTCGAATCAACAAGTTTGTACAAAAAAGCAGGCTTCGAGA
ACCTGTATTTTCAGGGTAGCATGGCAAGCGCAAGCAGCAGCCAGCGTGGTCGTAGCGGTAGCGGTAATTT
TGGTGGTGGTCGCGGTGGTGGTTTTGGTGGCAATAACAATTTTGGCCGTGGTGGTAACTTTAGCGGTCGT
GGTGGCTTTGGCGGTAGCCGTGGCGGTGGCGGTTATGGCGGTTCAGGTAATGGTTATAATGGTTTTGGCA
ATAATGGCAGCAACTTTGGAGGTGGTGGTAGCTATAATAACTTCGGCAATTATAACAACCAGAGCAGCAA
TTTTGGTCCGATGAAAGGTGGCAATTTCGGTGGTCGTTCAAGCGGTCCGTATGGTGGTGGCGGTCAGTAT
TTTGCCAAACCGCGTAATCAAGGTGGCTATGGTGGTTCTAGCAGCAGCAGCTCATATGGTAGTGGTCGTC
GTTTTTAA
